>Addgene plasmid #103480 | LSB-hsa-miR-363-3p | depositor full sequence | sequence record 196009 | Full Sequence
AATTGAGGGGATAACGCAGGAAAGAACATGTGAGCAAAAGGCCAGCAAAAGGCCAGGAACCGTAAAAAGG
CCGCGTTGCTGGCGTTTTTCCATAGGCTCCGCCCCCCTGACGAGCATCACAAAAATCGACGCTCAAGTCA
GAGGTGGCGAAACCCGACAGGACTATAAAGATACCAGGCGTTTCCCCCTGGAAGCTCCCTCGTGCGCTCT
CCTGTTCCGACCCTGCCGCTTACCGGATACCTGTCCGCCTTTCTCCCTTCGGGAAGCGTGGCGCTTTCTC
ATAGCTCACGCTGTAGGTATCTCAGTTCGGTGTAGGTCGTTCGCTCCAAGCTGGGCTGTGTGCACGAACC
CCCCGTTCAGCCCGACCGCTGCGCCTTATCCGGTAACTATCGTCTTGAGTCCAACCCGGTAAGACACGAC
TTATCGCCACTGGCAGCAGCCACTGGTAACAGGATTAGCAGAGCGAGGTATGTAGGCGGTGCTACAGAGT
TCTTGAAGTGGTGGCCTAACTACGGCTACACTAGAAGAACAGTATTTGGTATCTGCGCTCTGCTGAAGCC
AGTTACCTTCGGAAAAAGAGTTGGTAGCTCTTGATCCGGCAAACAAACCACCGCTGGTAGCGGTGGTTTT
TTTGTTTGCAAGCAGCAGATTACGCGCAGAAAAAAAGGATCTCAAGAAGATCCTTTGATCTTTTCTACGG
GGTCTGACGCTCAGTGGAACGAAAACTCACGTTAAGGGATTTTGGTCATGAGATTATCAAAAAGGATCTT
CACCTAGATCCTTTTAAATTAAAAATGAAGTTTTAAATCAATCTAAAGTATATATGAGTAAACTTGGTCT
GACAGTTACCAATGCTTAATCAGTGAGGCACCTATCTCAGCGATCTGTCTATTTCGTTCATCCATAGTTG
CCTGACTCCCCGTCGTGTAGATAACTACGATACGGGAGGGCTTACCATCTGGCCCCAGTGCTGCAATGAT
ACCGCGAGAACCACGCTCACCGGCTCCAGATTTATCAGCAATAAACCAGCCAGCCGGAAGGGCCGAGCGC
AGAAGTGGTCCTGCAACTTTATCCGCCTCCATCCAGTCTATTAATTGTTGCCGGGAAGCTAGAGTAAGTA
GTTCGCCAGTTAATAGTTTGCGCAACGTTGTTGCCATTGCTACAGGCATCGTGGTGTCACGCTCGTCGTT
TGGTATGGCTTCATTCAGCTCCGGTTCCCAACGATCAAGGCGAGTTACATGATCCCCCATGTTGTGCAAA
AAAGCGGTTAGCTCCTTCGGTCCTCCGATCGTTGTCAGAAGTAAGTTGGCCGCAGTGTTATCACTCATGG
TTATGGCAGCACTGCATAATTCTCTTACTGTCATGCCATCCGTAAGATGCTTTTCTGTGACTGGTGAGTA
CTCAACCAAGTCATTCTGAGAATAGTGTATGCGGCGACCGAGTTGCTCTTGCCCGGCGTCAATACGGGAT
AATACCGCGCCACATAGCAGAACTTTAAAAGTGCTCATCATTGGAAAACGTTCTTCGGGGCGAAAACTCT
CAAGGATCTTACCGCTGTTGAGATCCAGTTCGATGTAACCCACTCGTGCACCCAACTGATCTTCAGCATC
TTTTACTTTCACCAGCGTTTCTGGGTGAGCAAAAACAGGAAGGCAAAATGCCGCAAAAAAGGGAATAAGG
GCGACACGGAAATGTTGAATACTCATACTCTTCCTTTTTCAATATTATTGAAGCATTTATCAGGGTTATT
GTCTCATGAGCGGATACATATTTGAATGTAGCTCCGAATTTCTCGAGGGCTTGTCGACGACGGCGGTCTC
CGTCGTCAGGATCATGAATTCGACCCGCCTGCCACCATGACCGAGTACAAGCCCACGGTGCGCCTCGCCA
CCCGCGACGACGTCCCCCGGGCCGTACGCACCCTCGCCGCCGCGTTCGCCGACTACCCCGCCACGCGCCA
CACCGTCGACCCGGACCGCCACATCGAGCGGGTCACCGAGCTGCAAGAACTCTTCCTCACGCGCGTCGGG
CTCGACATCGGCAAGGTGTGGGTCGCGGACGACGGCGCCGCGGTGGCGGTCTGGACCACGCCGGAGAGCG
TCGAAGCGGGGGCGGTGTTCGCCGAGATCGGCCCGCGCATGGCCGAGTTGAGCGGTTCCCGGCTGGCCGC
GCAGCAACAGATGGAAGGCCTCCTGGCGCCGCACCGGCCCAAGGAGCCCGCGTGGTTCCTGGCCACCGTC
GGCGTCTCGCCCGACCACCAGGGCAAGGGTCTGGGCAGCGCCGTCGTGCTCCCCGGAGTGGAGGCGGCCG
AGCGCGCCGGGGTGCCCGCCTTCCTGGAGACATCCGCGCCCCGCAACCTCCCCTTCTACGAGCGGCTCGG
CTTCACCGTCACCGCCGACGTCGAGGTGCCCGAAGGACCGCGCACCTGGTGCATGACCCGCAAGCCCGGT
GCCTGATACGCGTGAATTCACTCCTCAGGTGCAGGCTGCCTATCAGAAGGTGGTGGCTGGTGTGGCCAAT
GCCCTGGCTCACAAATACCACTGAGATCTTTTTCCCTCTGCCAAAAATTATGGGGACATCATGAAGCCCC
TTGAGCATCTGACTTCTGGCTAATAAAGGAAATTTATTTTCATTGCAATAGTGTGTTGGAATTTTTTGTG
TCTCTCACTCGGAAGGACATATGGGAGGGCAAATCATTTAAAACATCAGAATGAGTATTTGGTTTAGAGT
TTGGCAACATATGCCCATATGCTGGCTGCCATGAACAAAGGTTGGCTATAAAGAGGTCATCAGTATATGA
AACAGCCCCCTGCTGTCCATTCCTTATTCCATAGAAAAGCCTTGACTTGAGGTTAGATTTTTTTTATATT
TTGTTTTGTGTTATTTTTTTCTTTAACATCCCTAAAATTTTCCTTACATGTTTTACTAGCCAGATTTTTC
CTCCTCTCCTGACTACTCCCAGTCATAGCTGTCCCTCTTCTCTTATGGAGATCCCTCGACCTGCAGCCCA
AGCTTGAATTCTCTAGAATTACCCTGTTATCCCTATGCTTGGTTTACCGAGCTCTTATTGGTTTTCAAAC
TTCATTGACTGTGCCCAACGCGCCTGGGAGCTCACGGGGACAGCCCCCCCCCAAAGCCCCCAGGGATGTA
ATTACGTCCCTCCCCCGCTAGGGGGCAGCAGCGAGCCGCCCGGGGCTCCGCTCCGGTCCGGCGCTCCCCC
CGCATCCCCGAGCCGGCAGCGTGCGGGGACAGCCCGGGCACGGGGAAGGTGGCACGGGATCGCTTTCCTC
TGAACGCTTCTCGCTGCTCTTTGAGCCTGCAGACACCTGGGGGGATACGGGGAAAAAGCTAGGCTGAAAG
ACCGGTTCTTAGAATGACACGCGCCTGGGAGCTCACGGGGACAGCCCCCCCCCAAAGCCCCCAGGGATGT
AATTACGTCCCTCCCCCGCTAGGGGGCAGCAGCGAGCCGCCCGGGGCTCCGCTCCGGTCCGGCGCTCCCC
CCGCATCCCCGAGCCGGCAGCGTGCGGGGACAGCCCGGGCACGGGGAAGGTGGCACGGGATCGCTTTCCT
CTGAACGCTTCTCGCTGCTCTTTGAGCCTGCAGACACCTGGGGGGATACGGGGAAAAAGCTAACTTCTGA
GACGACAACTTTGTATAGAAAAGTTGGCTCCGAATTCGCCCTTGACAGCAGAGATCCAGTTTGGTTAATT
AATTGGCTCCGGTGCCCGTCAGTGGGCAGAGCGCACATCGCCCACAGTCCCCGAGAAGTTGTGGGGAGGG
GTCGGCAATTGAACCGGTGCCTAGAGAAGGTGGCGCGGGGTAAACTGGGAAAGTGATGTCGTGTACTGGC
TCCGCCTTTTTCCCGAGGGTGGGGGAGAACCGTATATAAGTGCAGTAGTCGCCGTGAACGTTCTTTTTCG
CAACGGGTTTGCCGCCAGAACACAGGTAAGTGCCGTGTGTGGTTCCCGCGGGCCTGGCCTCTTTACGGGT
TATGGCCCTTGCGTGCCTTGAATTACTTCCACCTGGCTGCAGTACGTGATTCTTGATCCCGAGCTTCGGG
TTGGAAGTGGGTGGGAGAGTTCGAGGCCTTGCGCTTAAGGAGCCCCTTCGCCTCGTGCTTGAGTTGAGGC
CTGGCCTGGGCGCTGGGGCCGCCGCGTGCGAATCTGGTGGCACCTTCGCGCCTGTCTCGCTGCTTTCGAT
AAGTCTCTAGCCATTTAAAATTTTTGATGACCTGCTGCGACGCTTTTTTTCTGGCAAGATAGTCTTGTAA
ATGCGGGCCAAGATCTGCACACTGGTATTTCGGTTTTTGGGGCCGCGGGCGGCGACGGGGCCCGTGCGTC
CCAGCGCACATGTTCGGCGAGGCGGGGCCTGCGAGCGCGGCCACCGAGAATCGGACGGGGGTAGTCTCAA
GCTGGCCGGCCTGCTCTGGTGCCTGGCCTCGCGCCGCCGTGTATCGCCCCGCCCTGGGCGGCAAGGCTGG
CCCGGTCGGCACCAGTTGCGTGAGCGGAAAGATGGCCGCTTCCCGGCCCTGCTGCAGGGAGCTCAAAATG
GAGGACGCGGCGCTCGGGAGAGCGGGCGGGTGAGTCACCCACACAAAGGAAAAGGGCCTTTCCGTCCTCA
GCCGTCGCTTCATGTGACTCCACGGAGTACCGGGCGCCGTCCAGGCACCTCGATTAGTTCTCGAGCTTTT
GGAGTACGTCGTCTTTAGGTTGGGGGGAGGGGTTTTATGCGATGGAGTTTCCCCACACTGAGTGGGTGGA
GACTGAAGTTAGGCCAGCTTGGCACTTGATGTAATTCTCCTTGGAATTTGCCCTTTTTGAGTTTGGATCT
TGGTTCATTCTCAAGCCTCAGACAGTGGTTCAAAGTTTTTTTCTTCCATTTCAGGTGTCGTGAGAAGGGC
GAATTCGACCCAAGTTTGTACAAAAAAGCAGGCTGGATCCAGGTGCCACCATGGTGAGCGAGCTGATTAA
GGAGAACATGCACATGAAGCTGTACATGGAGGGCACCGTGAACAACCACCACTTCAAGTGCACATCCGAG
GGCGAAGGCAAGCCCTACGAGGGCACCCAGACCATGAGAATCAAGGCGGTCGAGGGCGGCCCTCTCCCCT
TCGCCTTCGACATCCTGGCTACCAGCTTCATGTACGGCAGCAAAACCTTCATCAACCACACCCAGGGCAT
CCCCGACTTCTTTAAGCAGTCCTTCCCCGAGGGCTTCACATGGGAGAGAGTCACCACATACGAAGATGGG
GGCGTGCTGACCGCTACCCAGGACACCAGCCTCCAGGACGGCTGCCTCATCTACAACGTCAAGATCAGAG
GGGTGAACTTCCCATCCAACGGCCCTGTGATGCAGAAGAAAACACTCGGCTGGGAGGCCTCCACCGAGAC
ACTGTACCCCGCTGACGGCGGCCTGGAAGGCAGAGCCGACATGGCCCTGAAGCTCGTGGGCGGGGGCCAC
CTGATCTGCAACCTTAAGACCACATACAGATCCAAGAAACCCGCTAAGAACCTCAAGATGCCCGGCGTCT
ACTATGTGGACAGGAGACTGGAAAGAATCAAGGAGGCCGACAAAGAGACATACGTCGAGCAGCACGAGGT
GGCTGTGGCCAGATACTGCGACCTCCCTAGCAAACTGGGGCACAAACTTAATTGAGAATTCTACCACCCA
GCTTTCTTGTACAAAGTGGTACGTCTCAAGACCAGAGGTCTCTGCTTCCTTAACGTACAGATGGATACCG
TGCAATTTACAGATGGATACCGTGCAATTTACAGATGGATACCGTGCAATTTACAGATGGATACCGTGCA
ATTCAACCAGAAGAGACCTGTGCTTCACTCCTCAGGTGCAGGCTGCCTATCAGAAGGTGGTGGCTGGTGT
GGCCAATGCCCTGGCTCACAAATACCACTGAGATCTTTTTCCCTCTGCCAAAAATTATGGGGACATCATG
AAGCCCCTTGAGCATCTGACTTCTGGCTAATAAAGGAAATTTATTTTCATTGCAATAGTGTGTTGGAATT
TTTTGTGTCTCTCACTCGGAAGGACATATGGGAGGGCAAATCATTTAAAACATCAGAATGAGTATTTGGT
TTAGAGTTTGGCAACATATGCCCATATGCTGGCTGCCATGAACAAAGGTTGGCTATAAAGAGGTCATCAG
TATATGAAACAGCCCCCTGCTGTCCATTCCTTATTCCATAGAAAAGCCTTGACTTGAGGTTAGATTTTTT
TTATATTTTGTTTTGTGTTATTTTTTTCTTTAACATCCCTAAAATTTTCCTTACATGTTTTACTAGCCAG
ATTTTTCCTCCTCTCCTGACTACTCCCAGTCATAGCTGTCCCTCTTCTCTTATGGAGATCCCGAGCGGTG
CGTTTTTATGCTTGTAGTATTGTATAATGTTTTTAAGATCCAAGCTTCTGACCTCTTCTCTTCCTCCCAC
AGGGCCTCGAGACAATTGCATCGATGGTACCAGTGAAAGTCTGCAATGAATTCGAGTTGGCGCGCCTGTC
ATTCTAAATCTCTCTTTCAGCCTAAAGCTTTTTCCCCGTATCCCCCCAGGTGTCTGCAGGCTCAAAGAGC
AGCGAGAAGCGTTCAGAGGAAAGCGATCCCGTGCCACCTTCCCCGTGCCCGGGCTGTCCCCGCACGCTGC
CGGCTCGGGGATGCGGGGGGAGCGCCGGACCGGAGCGGAGCCCCGGGCGGCTCGCTGCTGCCCCCTAGCG
GGGGAGGGACGTAATTACATCCCTGGGGGCTTTGGGAGGGGGCTGTCCCCGTGAGCTCCCAGGCGCGCCT
GTCATTCTAAATCTCTCTTTCAGCCTAAAGCTTTTTCCCCGTATCCCCCCAGGTGTCTGCAGGCTCAAAG
AGCAGCGAGAAGCGTTCAGAGGAAAGCGATCCCGTGCCACCTTCCCCGTGCCCGGGCTGTCCCCGCACGC
TGCCGGCTCGGGGATGCGGGGGGAGCGCCGGACCGGAGCGGAGCCCCGGGCGGCTCGCTGCTGCCCCCTA
GCGGGGGAGGGACGTAATTACATCCCTGGGGGCTTTGGGGGGGGGCTGTCCCCGTGAGCTCCCAGGCGCG
CCAACTCGGTACCGTATCGATGTCGACGTTAACGCTAGTGATATCAACTTTGTATAGAAAAGTTGGCTCC
GAATTCGCCCTTGACAGCAGAGATCCAGTTTGGTTAATTAATTGGCTCCGGTGCCCGTCAGTGGGCAGAG
CGCACATCGCCCACAGTCCCCGAGAAGTTGTGGGGAGGGGTCGGCAATTGAACCGGTGCCTAGAGAAGGT
GGCGCGGGGTAAACTGGGAAAGTGATGTCGTGTACTGGCTCCGCCTTTTTCCCGAGGGTGGGGGAGAACC
GTATATAAGTGCAGTAGTCGCCGTGAACGTTCTTTTTCGCAACGGGTTTGCCGCCAGAACACAGGTAAGT
GCCGTGTGTGGTTCCCGCGGGCCTGGCCTCTTTACGGGTTATGGCCCTTGCGTGCCTTGAATTACTTCCA
CCTGGCTGCAGTACGTGATTCTTGATCCCGAGCTTCGGGTTGGAAGTGGGTGGGAGAGTTCGAGGCCTTG
CGCTTAAGGAGCCCCTTCGCCTCGTGCTTGAGTTGAGGCCTGGCCTGGGCGCTGGGGCCGCCGCGTGCGA
ATCTGGTGGCACCTTCGCGCCTGTCTCGCTGCTTTCGATAAGTCTCTAGCCATTTAAAATTTTTGATGAC
CTGCTGCGACGCTTTTTTTCTGGCAAGATAGTCTTGTAAATGCGGGCCAAGATCTGCACACTGGTATTTC
GGTTTTTGGGGCCGCGGGCGGCGACGGGGCCCGTGCGTCCCAGCGCACATGTTCGGCGAGGCGGGGCCTG
CGAGCGCGGCCACCGAGAATCGGACGGGGGTAGTCTCAAGCTGGCCGGCCTGCTCTGGTGCCTGGCCTCG
CGCCGCCGTGTATCGCCCCGCCCTGGGCGGCAAGGCTGGCCCGGTCGGCACCAGTTGCGTGAGCGGAAAG
ATGGCCGCTTCCCGGCCCTGCTGCAGGGAGCTCAAAATGGAGGACGCGGCGCTCGGGAGAGCGGGCGGGT
GAGTCACCCACACAAAGGAAAAGGGCCTTTCCGTCCTCAGCCGTCGCTTCATGTGACTCCACGGAGTACC
GGGCGCCGTCCAGGCACCTCGATTAGTTCTCGAGCTTTTGGAGTACGTCGTCTTTAGGTTGGGGGGAGGG
GTTTTATGCGATGGAGTTTCCCCACACTGAGTGGGTGGAGACTGAAGTTAGGCCAGCTTGGCACTTGATG
TAATTCTCCTTGGAATTTGCCCTTTTTGAGTTTGGATCTTGGTTCATTCTCAAGCCTCAGACAGTGGTTC
AAAGTTTTTTTCTTCCATTTCAGGTGTCGTGAGAAGGGCGAATTCGACCCAAGTTTGTACAAAAAAGCAG
GCTCGCCACCATGGTGAGCAAGGGCGAGGAGCTGTTCACCGGGGTGGTGCCCATCCTGGTCGAGCTGGAC
GGCGACGTAAACGGCCACAAGTTCAGCGTGAGGGGCGAGGGCGAGGGCGATGCCACCAACGGCAAGCTGA
CCCTGAAGTTCATCTGCACCACCGGCAAGCTGCCCGTGCCCTGGCCCACCCTCGTGACCACCCTGAGCCA
CGGCGTGCAGTGCTTCGCCCGCTACCCCGACCACATGAAGCAGCACGACTTCTTCAAGTCCGCCATGCCC
GAAGGCTACGTCCAGGAGCGCACCATCTTCTTCAAGGACGACGGCACCTACAAGACCCGCGCCGAGGTGA
AGTTCGAGGGCGACACCCTAGTGAACCGCATCGAGCTGAAGGGCGTCGACTTCAAGGAGGACGGCAACAT
CCTGGGGCACAAGCTGGAGTACAACTTCAACAGCCACAACATCTATATCATGGCCGTCAAGCAGAAGAAC
GGCATCAAGGTGAACTTCAAGATCCGCCACAACGTGGAGGACGGCAGCGTGCAGCTCGCCGACCACTACC
AGCAGAACACCCCCATCGGCGACGGCCCCGTGCTGCTGCCCGACAGCCACTACCTGAGCACCCAGTCCGT
GCTGAGCAAAGACCCCAACGAGAAGCGCGATCACATGGTCCTGCTGGAGTTCCGCACCGCCGCCGGGATC
ACTCTCGGCATGGACGAGCTGTACAAGTAATACCACCCAGCTTTCTTGTACAAAGTGGTACGCGTGAATT
CACTCCTCAGGTGCAGGCTGCCTATCAGAAGGTGGTGGCTGGTGTGGCCAATGCCCTGGCTCACAAATAC
CACTGAGATCTTTTTCCCTCTGCCAAAAATTATGGGGACATCATGAAGCCCCTTGAGCATCTGACTTCTG
GCTAATAAAGGAAATTTATTTTCATTGCAATAGTGTGTTGGAATTTTTTGTGTCTCTCACTCGGAAGGAC
ATATGGGAGGGCAAATCATTTAAAACATCAGAATGAGTATTTGGTTTAGAGTTTGGCAACATATGCCCAT
ATGCTGGCTGCCATGAACAAAGGTTGGCTATAAAGAGGTCATCAGTATATGAAACAGCCCCCTGCTGTCC
ATTCCTTATTCCATAGAAAAGCCTTGACTTGAGGTTAGATTTTTTTTATATTTTGTTTTGTGTTATTTTT
TTCTTTAACATCCCTAAAATTTTCCTTACATGTTTTACTAGCCAGATTTTTCCTCCTCTCCTGACTACTC
CCAGTCATAGCTGTCCCTCTTCTCTTATGGAGATCCCTCGACCTGCAGCCCAAGCTTGGCGTAATCATGG
TCATAGCTGTTTCCTGTGTGAAATTGTTATCCGCTCACAATTCCACACAACATACGAGCCGGAAGCATAA
AGTGTAAAGCCTGGGGTGCCTAATGAGTGAGCTAACTCACATTAATTGCGTTGCGCTCACTGCCCGCTTT
CCAGTCGGGAAACCTGTCGTGCCAGCGGATCGACAGTACTAAGCTTGGTCTAATACCCAATCTCTCGTCT
TATCCAGATGTTTTATACGCCTCTGGCCCGTGTCTCAAAATCTCTGATGTTACATTGCACAAGATAAAAT
AATATCATCATGAACAATAAAACTGTCTGCTTACATAAACAGTAATACAAGGGGTGTTATGAGCCATATT
CAACGGGAAACGTCGAGGCCGCGATTAAATTCCAACATGGATGCTGATTTATATGGGTATAAATGGGCTC
GCGATAATGTCGGGCAATCAGGTGCGACAATCTATCGCTTGTATGGGAAGCCCGATGCGCCAGAGTTGTT
TCTGAAACATGGCAAAGGTAGCGTTGCCAATGATGTTACAGATGAGATGGTCAGACTAAACTGGCTGACG
GAATTTATGCCTCTTCCGACCATCAAGCATTTTATCCGTACTCCTGATGATGCATGGTTACTCACCACTG
CGATCCCCGGAAAAACAGCATTCCAGGTATTAGAAGAATATCCTGATTCAGGTGAAAATATTGTTGATGC
GCTGGCAGTGTTCCTGCGCCGGTTGCATTCGATTCCTGTTTGTAATTGTCCTTTTAACAGCGATCGCGTA
TTTCGTCTCGCTCAGGCGCAATCACGAATGAATAACGGTTTGGTTGATGCGAGTGATTTTGATGACGAGC
GTAATGGCTGGCCTGTTGAACAAGTCTGGAAAGAAATGCATAAACTTTTGCCATTCTCACCGGATTCAGT
CGTCACTCATGGTGATTTCTCACTTGATAACCTTATTTTTGACGAGGGGAAATTAATAGGTTGTATTGAT
GTTGGACGAGTCGGAATCGCAGACCGATACCAGGATCTTGCCATCCTATGGAACTGCCTCGGTGAGTTTT
CTCCTTCATTACAGAAACGGCTTTTTCAAAAATATGGTATTGATAATCCTGATATGAATAAATTGCAGTT
TCATTTGATGCTCGATGAGTTTTTCTAATCAGAATTGGTTAATTGGTTGTAACACTGGCAGAGCATTACG
CTGACTTGACGGGACGGCGCAAGCTCATGACCAAAATCCCTTAACGTGAGTTACGCGTCGTTCCACTGAG
CGTCAGAGGTATCACTAGTATTACAGAGGTAAGTTATAACAGTCGCCTAACCC
Features (pLannotate 1.2.2; 28 found; start..end, strand, type, name):
     87..675     -  rep_origin     ori: high-copy-number ColE1/pMB1/pBR322/pUC origin of replication
    846..1706    -  CDS            AmpR: β-lactamase; bla; confers resistance to ampicillin, carbenicillin, and related antibiotics
   1707..1778    -  promoter       AmpR promoter: bla
   1857..2456    +  CDS            PuroR: puromycin N-acetyltransferase; pac from Streptomyces alboniger; confers resistance to puromycin
   2461..2541    +  CDS            HBB (fragment): HBB_PONPY - Experimental evidence at transcript level: Swiss-Prot protein existence level 2. Involved in oxygen transport from the lung to the various peripheral tissues. From Pongo pygmaeus (Bornean orangutan).
   2612..2667    +  polyA_signal   β-globin poly(A) signal: rabbit β-globin polyadenylation signal (Gil and Proudfoot, 1987)
   3646..3666    +  protein_bind   attB4: mutant version of attB; core recombination site for the Gateway® BP reaction BP Clonase™
   3734..3945    +  promoter       EF-1α core promoter: core promoter for human elongation factor EF-1α
   3946..4884    +  intron         EF-1α intron A: intron upstream of the start codon of human EF-1α
   4911..4931    +  protein_bind   attB1: mutant version of attB; core recombination site for the Gateway® BP reaction BP Clonase™
   4951..5646    +  CDS            mKate2: mKate2 is a basic (constitutively fluorescent) red fluorescent protein published in 2009, derived from Entacmaea quadricolor. It is reported to be a rapidly-maturing monomer with moderate acid sensitivity.
   5666..5690    -  protein_bind   attB2: mutant version of attB; recombination site for the Gateway® BP reaction BP Clonase™
   5834..5908    +  CDS            HBB (fragment): HBB_PONPY - Experimental evidence at transcript level: Swiss-Prot protein existence level 2. Involved in oxygen transport from the lung to the various peripheral tissues. From Pongo pygmaeus (Bornean orangutan).
   5979..6034    +  polyA_signal   β-globin poly(A) signal: rabbit β-globin polyadenylation signal (Gil and Proudfoot, 1987)
   6418..6443    +  misc_feature   SA: splice acceptor site
   7115..7135    +  protein_bind   attB4: mutant version of attB; core recombination site for the Gateway® BP reaction BP Clonase™
   7203..7414    +  promoter       EF-1α core promoter: core promoter for human elongation factor EF-1α
   7415..8353    +  intron         EF-1α intron A: intron upstream of the start codon of human EF-1α
   8380..8400    +  protein_bind   attB1: mutant version of attB; core recombination site for the Gateway® BP reaction BP Clonase™
   8411..9127    +  CDS            EBFP2: EBFP2 is a basic (constitutively fluorescent) blue fluorescent protein published in 2007, derived from Aequorea victoria. It is reported to be a rapidly-maturing monomer with moderate acid sensitivity.
   9135..9159    -  protein_bind   attB2: mutant version of attB; recombination site for the Gateway® BP reaction BP Clonase™
   9163..9243    +  CDS            HBB (fragment): HBB_PONPY - Experimental evidence at transcript level: Swiss-Prot protein existence level 2. Involved in oxygen transport from the lung to the various peripheral tissues. From Pongo pygmaeus (Bornean orangutan).
   9314..9369    +  polyA_signal   β-globin poly(A) signal: rabbit β-globin polyadenylation signal (Gil and Proudfoot, 1987)
   9752..9774    -  protein_bind   lac operator (fragment): The lac repressor binds to the lac operator to inhibit transcription in E. coli. This inhibition can be relieved by adding lactose or isopropyl-β-D-thiogalactopyranoside (IPTG). lac repressor encoded by lacI
   9778..9808    -  promoter       lac promoter: promoter for the E. coli lac operon
   9823..9844    -  protein_bind   CAP binding site: CAP binding activates transcription in the presence of cAMP. E. coli catabolite activator protein
   9857..9896    -  CDS            lacI (fragment): lac repressor; lacI; The lac repressor binds to the lac operator to inhibit transcription in E. coli. This inhibition can be relieved by adding lactose or isopropyl-β-D-thiogalactopyranoside (IPTG).
  10069..10878   +  CDS            KanR: aminoglycoside phosphotransferase; aph(3')-Ia; confers resistance to kanamycin in bacteria or G418 (Geneticin®) in eukaryotes
