[The description below was written by a language model from this plasmid's Addgene catalogue record and pLannotate feature annotations shown in this document.]
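Description:
LSB-hsa-miR-363-3p is a mammalian expression plasmid built on the Low Sensor Backbone (LSB) and designed as a two-colour fluorescent sensor of microRNA activity. It is about 11 kb and replicates in E. coli from a high-copy ColE1/pUC-type origin. It carries both an ampicillin resistance gene (β-lactamase with its own promoter) and a kanamycin resistance gene (aph(3')-Ia), and the record lists selection with both antibiotics. Remnants of a lac promoter/operator region are also annotated in the backbone.

The payload consists of two parallel transcription units, each driven by the human EF-1α core promoter with its intron A and terminated by a rabbit β-globin polyadenylation signal. Gateway attB4, attB1 and attB2 sites flank the promoter and coding modules, reflecting modular assembly of these parts. One unit expresses the red fluorescent protein mKate2, with a target site for human miR-363-3p placed in its 3' UTR according to the catalogue entry; the target itself is not annotated in the feature table. The other unit expresses EBFP2 without a target and serves as an internal reference. When miR-363-3p is active in transfected cells, mKate2 is repressed relative to EBFP2, so the red-to-blue ratio reports miRNA activity independently of plasmid dose.

A puromycin N-acetyltransferase gene with a third β-globin poly(A) signal allows puromycin selection in mammalian cells, although no promoter for it is annotated. The depositor notes that the repeated poly(A) elements make the plasmid inherently unstable, and that the physical plasmid has short insertions flanking the puromycin coding region that do not impair selection. The linked Entrez gene is MIR362, which does not match the insert name.
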