Addgene plasmid #103480: LSB-hsa-miR-363-3p
Purpose: Used to sense miRNA activity using fluorescence based tools. hsa-miR-363-3p target in 3' UTR of of mKate. miRNA activity can be measured by the repression of mKate2 relative to EBFP2 fluorescent proteins . Plasmid is inherently unstable; please see Depositor Comments
Depositing lab: Ron Weiss. Depositing organization: Massachusetts Institute of Technology. Publication: A mixed antagonistic/synergistic miRNA repression model enables accurate predictions of multi-input miRNA sensor activity. Gam JJ, Babb J, Weiss R. Nat Commun. 2018 Jun 22;9(1):2430. doi: 10.1038/s41467-018-04575-0. PubMed 29934631.
Backbone
  Vector backbone: Low Sensor Backbone (LSB)
  Vector type: Mammalian Expression, Synthetic Biology
Growth in bacteria
  Bacterial resistance: Ampicillin and Kanamycin, 100 & 50 μg/mL
  Growth temperature: 30°C
  Growth strain: NEB Stable
  Copy number: High Copy
Gene/Insert
  Gene/Insert name: hsa-miR-363-3p target
  Species: H. sapiens (human)
  Entrez Gene: MIR362 (a.k.a. MIRN362, hsa-mir-362, mir-362)
  Promoter: EF-1a
  Cloning method: Gibson Cloning
Terms and licenses: Academic/Nonprofit Terms; Industry Terms: Not Available to Industry
Depositor comments: Please note that this plasmid is inherently unstable due to a repeating poly A element. We recommend performing a diagnostic digest on multiple colonies upon receipt. The depositors would like to note the presence of several discrepancies between the depositor sequence and physical plasmid sequence. In particular, the sequences upstream and downstream of the puromycin coding region have 10 bp insertions which do not affect the ability to perform puromycin selection. The sequences for those regions within the physical plasmids are as follows: Upstream of Puro: GAATTCGACCGCCTGTCTCAAGGTGCCACC; Downstream of Puro: GCTTTGAGACTACGCGTGAATTCACTCCTC.
How to cite: LSB-hsa-miR-363-3p was a gift from Ron Weiss (Addgene plasmid # 103480 ; http://n2t.net/addgene:103480 ; RRID:Addgene_103480)
