>Addgene plasmid #103480 | LSB-hsa-miR-363-3p | depositor partial sequence | sequence record 196010 | hsa-miR-363-3p target
TACAGATGGATACCGTGCAATT
