>Addgene plasmid #103480 | LSB-hsa-miR-363-3p | addgene partial sequence | sequence record 272565 | mKate2-F 5'-ACCCGCTAAGAACCTCAAGA-3'
AAGAATCAAGGAGGCCGACAAAGAGACATACGTCGAGCAGCACGAGGTGGCTGTGGCCAGATACTGCGAC
CTCCCTAGCAAACTGGGGCACAAACTTAATTGAGAATTCTACCACCCAGCTTTCTTGTACAAAGTGGTAC
GTCTCAAGACCAGAGGTCTCTGCTTCCTTAACGTACAGATGGATACCGTGCAATTTACAGATGGATACCG
TGCAATTTACAGATGGATACCGTGCAATTTACAGATGGATACCGTGCAATTCAACCAGAAGAGACCTGTG
CTTCACTCCTCAGGTGCAGGCTGCCTATCAGAAGGTGGTGGCTGGTGTGGCCAATGCCCTGGCTCACAAA
TACCACTGAGATCTTTTTCCCTCTGCCAAAAATTATGGGGACATCATGAAGCCCCTTGAGCATCTGACTT
CTGGCTAATAAAGGAAATTTATTTTCATTGCAATAGTGTGTTGGAATTTTTTGTGTCTCTCACTCGGAAG
GACATATGGGAGGGCAAATCATTTAAAACATCAGAATGAGTATTTGGTTTAGAGTTTGGCAACATATGCC
CATATGCTGGCTGCCATGAACAAAGGTTGGCTATAAAGAGGTCATCAGTATATGAAACAGCCCCCTGCTG
TCCATTCCTTATTCCATAGAAAAGCCTTGACTTGAGGTTAGATTTTTTTTATATTTTGTTTTGTGTTATT
TTTTTCTTTAACATCCCTAAAATTTTCCTTACATGTTTTACTAGCCAGATTTTTCCTCCTCTCCTGACTA
CTCCCAGTCATAGCTGTCCCTCTTCTCTTATGGAGATCCCGAGCGGTGCGTTTTTATGCTTGTAGTATTG
TATAATGTTTTTAA
